>Addgene plasmid #210709 | AAV-U6-Agrp-(mouse)-MS2gRNA-hSyn-MCP-MSN | addgene full sequence | sequence record 416261 | Addgene NGS Result
CCTGCAGGCAGCTGCGCGCTCGCTCGCTCACTGAGGCCGCCCGGGCGTCGGGCGACCTTTGGTCGCCCGG
CCTCAGTGAGCGAGCGAGCGCGCAGAGAGGGAGTGGCCAACTCCATCACTAGGGGTTCCTGCGGCCGCAC
GCGTGTGTCTAGAGAGGGCCTATTTCCCATGATTCCTTCATATTTGCATATACGATACAAGGCTGTTAGA
GAGATAATTGGAATTAATTTGACTGTAAACACAAAGATATTAGTACAAAATACGTGACGTAGAAAGTAAT
AATTTCTTGGGTAGTTTGCAGTTTTAAAATTATGTTTTAAAATGGACTATCATATGCTTACCGTAACTTG
AAAGTATTTCGATTTCTTGGCTTTATATATCTTGTGGAAAGGACGAAACACCGAGTAAGGACTGCACATT
TGTGTTTTAGAGCTAGGCCAACATGAGGATCACCCATGTCTGCAGGGCCTAGCAAGTTAAAATAAGGCTA
GTCCGTTATCAACTTGGCCAACATGAGGATCACCCATGTCTGCAGGGCCAAGTGGCACCGAGTCGGTGCT
TTTTTTCTGCAGAGGGCCCTGCGTATGAGTGCAAGTGGGTTTTAGGACCAGGATGAGGCGGGGTGGGGGT
GCCTACCTGACGACCGACCCCGACCCACTGGACAAGCACCCAACCCCCATTCCCCAAATTGCGCATCCCC
TATCAGAGAGGGGGAGGGGAAACAGGATGCGGCGAGGCGCGTGCGCACTGCCAGCTTCAGCACCGCGGAC
AGTGCCTTCGCCCCCGCCTGGCGGCGCGCGCCACCGCCGCCTCAGCACTGAAGGCGCGCTGACGTCACTC
GCCGGTCCCCCGCAAACTCCCCTTCCCGGCCACCTTGGTCGCGTCCGCGCCGCCGCCGGCCCAGCCGGAC
CGCACCACGCGAGGCGCGAGATAGGGGGGCACGGGCGCGACCATCTGCGCTGCGGCGCCGGCGACTCAGC
GCTGCCTCAGTCTGCGGTGGGCAGCGGAGGAGTCGTGTCGTGCCTGAGAGCGCAGTCGAGACGTGGGTAC
CAGATCTGCCACCATGGCTTCAAACTTTACTCAGTTCGTGCTCGTGGACAATGGTGGGACAGGGGATGTG
ACAGTGGCTCCTTCTAATTTCGCTAATGGGGTGGCAGAGTGGATCAGCTCCAACTCACGGAGCCAGGCCT
ACAAGGTGACATGCAGCGTCAGGCAGTCTAGTGCCCAGAAGAGAAAGTATACCATCAAGGTGGAGGTCCC
CAAAGTGGCTACCCAGACAGTGGGCGGAGTCGAACTGCCTGTCGCCGCTTGGAGGTCCTACCTGAACATG
GAGCTCACTATCCCAATTTTCGCTACCAATTCTGACTGTGAACTCATCGTGAAGGCAATGCAGGGGCTCC
TCAAAGACGGTAATCCTATCCCTTCCGCCATCGCCGCTAACTCAGGTATCTACAGCGCTGGAGGAGGTGG
AAGCGGAGGAGGAGGAAGCGGAGGAGGAGGTAGCGGACCTAAGAAAAAGAGGAAGGTGGCGGCCGCTGGA
TCCTCCTCAAGCCAGCAGATGGACGACCTGTTTGACATTCTCATTCAGAGCGGAGAAATTTCAGCAGATT
TCAAGGAGCCGCCATCCCTGCCAGGGAAGGAGAAGCCATCCCCGAAGACAGTCTGTGGGTCCCCCCTGGC
AGCACAGCCATCACCTTCTGCTGAGCTCCCCCAGGCTGCCCCACCTCCTCCAGGCTCACCCTCCCTCCCT
GGACGCCTGGAGGACTTCCTGGAGAGCAGCACGGGGCTGCCCCTGCTGACCAGTGGGCATGACGGGCCAG
AGCCCCTTTCCCTCATTGACGACCTCCATAGCCAGATGCTGAGCAGCACTGCCATCCTGGACCACCCCCC
GTCACCCATGGACACCTCGGAATTGCACTTTGTTCCTGAGCCCAGCAGCACCATGGGCCTGGACCTGGCT
GATGGCCACCTGGACAGCATGGACTGGCTGGAGCTGTCGTCAGGTGGTCCCGTGCTGAGCCTAGCCCCCC
TCAGCACCACAGCCCCCAGCCTCTTCTCCACAGACTTCCTCGATGGCCATGATTTGCAGCTGCACTGGGA
TTCCTCGGGATCTGAAGTTCACCCTTCTAGACTTCAGACCACAGACAACCTGCTCCCCATGTCTCCTGAG
GAGTTTGACGAGGTGTCTCGGATAGTGGGCTCTGTAGAATTCGACAGTTCGGGATCAGATGCTTTGTACT
TTGATGACTGCATGCAGCTTTTGGCGCAGACATTCCCGTTTGTAGATGACAATGAGTCGGGAGGTGGTTC
GGGTGGCTCTGGATCAAGCCAGGACATTGAGCAAGTTTGGGAGGAGCTATTATCCATTCCTGAGTTACAG
TGTCTTAATATTGAAAATGACAAGCTGGTTGAGTGAGAATTCGATATCAAGCTTATCGATAATCAACCTC
TGGATTACAAAATTTGTGAAAGATTGACTGGTATTCTTAACTATGTTGCTCCTTTTACGCTATGTGGATA
CGCTGCTTTAATGCCTTTGTATCATGCTATTGCTTCCCGTATGGCTTTCATTTTCTCCTCCTTGTATAAA
TCCTGGTTGCTGTCTCTTTATGAGGAGTTGTGGCCCGTTGTCAGGCAACGTGGCGTGGTGTGCACTGTGT
TTGCTGACGCAACCCCCACTGGTTGGGGCATTGCCACCACCTGTCAGCTCCTTTCCGGGACTTTCGCTTT
CCCCCTCCCTATTGCCACGGCGGAACTCATCGCCGCCTGCCTTGCCCGCTGCTGGACAGGGGCTCGGCTG
TTGGGCACTGACAATTCCGTGGTGTTGTCGGGGAAATCATCGTCCTTTCCTTGGCTGCTCGCCTATGTTG
CCACCTGGATTCTGCGCGGGACGTCCTTCTGCTACGTCCCTTCGGCCCTCAATCCAGCGGACCTTCCTTC
CCGCGGCCTGCTGCCGGCTCTGCGGCCTCTTCCGCGTCTTCGCCTTCGCCCTCAGACGAGTCGGATCTCC
CTTTGGGCCGCCTCCCCGCATCGATACCGAGCGCTGCTCGAGAGATCTACGGGTGGCATCCCTGTGACCC
CTCCCCAGTGCCTCTCCTGGCCCTGGAAGTTGCCACTCCAGTGCCCACCAGCCTTGTCCTAATAAAATTA
AGTTGCATCATTTTGTCTGACTAGGTGTCCTTCTATAATATTATGGGGTGGAGGGGGGTGGTATGGAGCA
AGGGGCAAGTTGGGAAGACAACCTGTAGGGCCTGCGGGGTCTATTGGGAACCAAGCTGGAGTGCAGTGGC
ACAATCTTGGCTCACTGCAATCTCCGCCTCCTGGGTTCAAGCGATTCTCCTGCCTCAGCCTCCCGAGTTG
TTGGGATTCCAGGCATGCATGACCAGGCTCAGCTAATTTTTGTTTTTTTGGTAGAGACGGGGTTTCACCA
TATTGGCCAGGCTGGTCTCCAACTCCTAATCTCAGGTGATCTACCCACCTTGGCCTCCCAAATTGCTGGG
ATTACAGGCGTGAACCACTGCTCCCTTCCCTGTCCTTCTGATTTTGTAGGTAACCACGTGCGGACCGAGC
GGCCGCAGGAACCCCTAGTGATGGAGTTGGCCACTCCCTCTCTGCGCGCTCGCTCGCTCACTGAGGCCGG
GCGACCAAAGGTCGCCCGACGCCCGGGCTTTGCCCGGGCGGCCTCAGTGAGCGAGCGAGCGCGCAGCTGC
CTGCAGGGGCGCCTGATGCGGTATTTTCTCCTTACGCATCTGTGCGGTATTTCACACCGCATA
[95 nt withheld, positions 3774-3868]
T
[46 nt withheld, positions 3870-3915]
C
[141 nt withheld, positions 3917-4057]
CCTTTGACGTTGGAGTCCACGTTCTTT
[37 nt withheld, positions 4085-4121]
ACTCTATCTCGGGCTATTCTTTTGATTTATAAGGGATTTTGCCGATTTCGGTCTATTGGTTAAAAAATGA
GCTGATTTAACAAAAATTTAACGCGAATTTTAACAAAATATTAACGTTTACAATTTTATGGTGCACTCTC
AGTACAATCTGCTCTGATGCCGCATAGTTAAGCCAGCCCCGACACCCGCCAACACCCGCTGACGCGCCCT
GACGGGCTTGTCTGCTCCCGGCATCCGCTTACAGACAAGCTGTGACCGTCTCCGGGAGCTGCATGTGTCA
GAGGTTTTCACCGTCATCACCGAAACGCGCGAGACGAAAGGGCCTCGTGATACGCCTATTTTTATAGGTT
AATGTCATGATAATAATGGTTTCTTAGACGTCAGGTGGCACTTTTCGGGGAAATGTGCGCGGAACCCCTA
TTTGTTTATTTTTCTAAATACATTCAAATATGTATCCGCTCATGAGACAATAACCCTGATAAATGCTTCA
ATAATATTGAAAAAGGAAGAGTATGAGTATTCAACATTTCCGTGTCGCCCTTATTCCCTTTTTTGCGGCA
TTTTGCCTTCCTGTTTTTGCTCACCCAGAAACGCTGGTGAAAGTAAAAGATGCTGAAGATCAGTTGGGTG
CACGAGTGGGTTACATCGAACTGGATCTCAACAGCGGTAAGATCCTTGAGAGTTTTCGCCCCGAAGAACG
TTTTCCAATGATGAGCACTTTTAAAGTTCTGCTATGTGGCGCGGTATTATCCCGTATTGACGCCGGGCAA
GAGCAACTCGGTCGCCGCATACACTATTCTCAGAATGACTTGGTTGAGTACTCACCAGTCACAGAAAAGC
ATCTTACGGATGGCATGACAGTAAGAGAATTATGCAGTGCTGCCATAACCATGAGTGATAACACTGCGGC
CAACTTACTTCTGACAACGATCGGAGGACCGAAGGAGCTAACCGCTTTTTTGCACAACATGGGGGATCAT
GTAACTCGCCTTGATCGTTGGGAACCGGAGCTGAATGAAGCCATACCAAACGACGAGCGTGACACCACGA
TGCCTGTAGCAATGGCAACAACGTTGCGCAAACTATTAACTGGCGAACTACTTACTCTAGCTTCCCGGCA
ACAATTAATAGACTGGATGGAGGCGGATAAAGTTGCAGGACCACTTCTGCGCTCGGCCCTTCCGGCTGGC
TGGTTTATTGCTGATAAATCTGGAGCCGGTGAGCGTGGGTCTCGCGGTATCATTGCAGCACTGGGGCCAG
ATGGTAAGCCCTCCCGTATCGTAGTTATCTACACGACGGGGAGTCAGGCAACTATGGATGAACGAAATAG
ACAGATCGCTGAGATAGGTGCCTCACTGATTAAGCATTGGTAACTGTCAGACCAAGTTTACTCATATATA
CTTTAGATTGATTTAAAACTTCATTTTTAATTTAAAAGGATCTAGGTGAAGATCCTTTTTGATAATCTCA
TGACCAAAATCCCTTAACGTGAGTTTTCGTTCCACTGAGCGTCAGACCCCGTAGAAAAGATCAAAGGATC
TTCTTGAGATCCTTTTTTTCTGCGCGTAATCTGCTGCTTGCAAACAAAAAAACCACCGCTACCAGCGGTG
GTTTGTTTGCCGGATCAAGAGCTACCAACTCTTTTTCCGAAGGTAACTGGCTTCAGCAGAGCGCAGATAC
CAAATACTGTTCTTCTAGTGTAGCCGTAGTTAGGCCACCACTTCAAGAACTCTGTAGCACCGCCTACATA
CCTCGCTCTGCTAATCCTGTTACCAGTGGCTGCTGCCAGTGGCGATAAGTCGTGTCTTACCGGGTTGGAC
TCAAGACGATAGTTACCGGATAAGGCGCAGCGGTCGGGCTGAACGGGGGGTTCGTGCACACAGCCCAGCT
TGGAGCGAACGACCTACACCGAACTGAGATACCTACAGCGTGAGCTATGAGAAAGCGCCACGCTTCCCGA
AGGGAGAAAGGCGGACAGGTATCCGGTAAGCGGCAGGGTCGGAACAGGAGAGCGCACGAGGGAGCTTCCA
GGGGGAAACGCCTGGTATCTTTATAGTCCTGTCGGGTTTCGCCACCTCTGACTTGAGCGTCGATTTTTGT
GATGCTCGTCAGGGGGGCGGAGCCTATGGAAAAACGCCAGCAACGCGGCCTTTTTACGGTTCCTGGCCTT
TTGCTGGCCTTTTGCTCACATGT
Features (pLannotate 1.2.2; 22 found; start..end, strand, type, name):
     12..39      +  repeat_region  AAV2 ITR (fragment): inverted terminal repeat of adeno-associated virus serotype 2 inverted
     68..95      +  repeat_region  AAV2 ITR (fragment): inverted terminal repeat of adeno-associated virus serotype 2 inverted
    154..394     +  promoter       U6 promoter: RNA polymerase III promoter for human U6 snRNA
    441..459     +  misc_RNA       MS2 stem loop: stem loop that binds the bacteriophage MS2 coat protein
    470..506     +  misc_RNA       gRNA scaffold (fragment): guide RNA scaffold for the Streptococcus pyogenes CRISPR/Cas9 system
    511..529     +  misc_RNA       MS2 stem loop: stem loop that binds the bacteriophage MS2 coat protein
    540..559     +  misc_RNA       gRNA scaffold (fragment): guide RNA scaffold for the Streptococcus pyogenes CRISPR/Cas9 system
    588..1035    +  promoter       hSyn promoter: human synapsin I promoter; confers neuron-specific expression (Kügler et al., 2003)
   1064..1453    +  CDS            CAPSD_BPMS2: Experimental evidence at protein level: Swiss-Prot protein existence level 1. Acts as a translational repressor of viral replicase synthesis late in infection. This latter function is the result of capsid protein interaction with an RNA hairpin which contains the replicase ribosome-binding site. From Escherichia phage MS2 (Bacteriophage MS2).
   1559..2104    +  CDS            MRTFA (fragment): MRTFA_HUMAN - Also known as KIAA1438 From Homo sapiens (Human).
   2111..2218    +  CDS            STAT1 (fragment): STAT1_HUMAN - Experimental evidence at protein level: Swiss-Prot protein existence level 1. Signal transducer and transcription activator that mediates cellular responses to interferons (IFNs), cytokine KITLG/SCF and other cytokines and other growth factors. Following type I IFN (IFN-alpha and IFN-beta) binding to cell surface receptors, signaling via protein kinases leads to activation of Jak kinases (TYK2 and JAK1) and to tyrosine phosphorylation of STAT1 and STAT2. The phosphorylated STATs dimerize and associate with ISGF3G/IRF-9 to form a complex termed ISGF3 transcription factor, that ent
   2417..2441    +  misc_feature   MCS (fragment): pBluescript multiple cloning site
   2441..3029    +  misc_feature   WPRE: woodchuck hepatitis virus posttranscriptional regulatory element
   3061..3537    +  polyA_signal   hGH poly(A) signal: human growth hormone polyadenylation signal
   3577..3717    +  repeat_region  AAV2 ITR: inverted terminal repeat of adeno-associated virus serotype 2 inverted
   3722..3773    -  misc_feature   bom (fragment): basis of mobility region from pBR322
   3792..4247    +  rep_origin     f1 ori (sequence partly withheld): f1 bacteriophage origin of replication; arrow indicates direction of (+) strand synthesis
   4248..4297    -  misc_feature   bom (fragment): basis of mobility region from pBR322
   4399..4434    -  CDS            rop (fragment): Rop protein, which maintains plasmids at low copy number; rop
   4529..4633    +  promoter       AmpR promoter: bla
   4634..5494    +  CDS            AmpR: β-lactamase; bla; confers resistance to ampicillin, carbenicillin, and related antibiotics
   5665..6253    +  rep_origin     ori: high-copy-number ColE1/pMB1/pBR322/pUC origin of replication
