[The description below was written by a language model from this plasmid's Addgene catalogue record and pLannotate feature annotations shown in this document.]
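Description:
AAV-U6-Agrp-(mouse)-MS2gRNA-hSyn-MCP-MSN is a pAAV-based transfer plasmid for CRISPR activation. It combines a guide RNA cassette and a neuron-directed transactivator between AAV2 inverted terminal repeats, so the payload can be packaged into recombinant AAV or expressed by direct transfection of mammalian cells. In bacteria it is maintained through a ColE1/pUC-type origin and selected with ampicillin (AmpR, β-lactamase). An f1 origin is also present. The catalogue lists it as low copy, and recombination-deficient strains are recommended, as is usual for ITR-containing plasmids. The 5′ ITR is annotated only as short fragments, whereas the 3′ ITR is detected in full.

The first cassette uses the human U6 RNA polymerase III promoter to transcribe a Streptococcus pyogenes dCas9-compatible guide targeting mouse Agrp. Its scaffold carries two MS2 stem loops that act as docking sites for the MS2 coat protein. The second cassette uses the human synapsin I promoter, which confers neuron-specific expression, to drive MCP (with the N55K mutation) fused to the MSN transactivation module. The annotated parts of MSN are fragments of human MRTFA and STAT1. About 200 bp downstream of the STAT1 fragment is unannotated, and the record does not say what it encodes. A WPRE and the hGH polyadenylation signal follow to improve transcript stability and processing.

The plasmid does not encode dCas9, which must be supplied separately. When dCas9 is present, the guide directs it to Agrp and the MS2 loops recruit MCP-MSN, allowing activation of the endogenous gene, presumably in mouse neurons given the promoter and target.
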