Addgene plasmid #210709: AAV-U6-Agrp-(mouse)-MS2gRNA-hSyn-MCP-MSN
Purpose: This Plasmid express U6 promoter driven SpdCas9 specific gRNA and hSyn promoter driven MCP-MSN transactivation module
Depositing lab: Isaac Hilton. Depositing organization: Rice University. Publication: Compact engineered human mechanosensitive transactivation modules enable potent and versatile synthetic transcriptional control. Mahata B, Cabrera A, Brenner DA, Guerra-Resendez RS, Li J, Goell J, Wang K, Guo Y, Escobar M, Parthasarathy AK, Szadowski H, Bedford G, Reed DR, Kim S, Hilton IB. Nat Methods. 2023 Oct 9. doi: 10.1038/s41592-023-02036-1. PubMed 37813990.
Backbone
  Vector backbone: pAAV
  Vector type: Mammalian Expression, AAV, CRISPR
Growth in bacteria
  Bacterial resistance: Ampicillin, 100 μg/mL
  Growth temperature: 37°C
  Growth strain: NEB Stable
  Copy number: Low Copy
Gene/Insert
  Gene/Insert name: SpdCas9 specific Agrp (mouse) MS2gRNA and MCP-MSN
  Species: H. sapiens (human), Synthetic; Streptococcus pyogenes
  Insert size (bp): 2260
  Mutation: N55K in MCP
  GenBank ID: NM_001282660.2 NM_001384880.1
  Promoter: U6
  Entrez Gene: STAT1 (a.k.a. CANDF7, IMD31A, IMD31B, IMD31C, ISGF-3, STAT91); MRTFA (a.k.a. BSAC, MAL, MKL, MKL1, MRTF-A)
  Cloning method: Gibson Cloning
  Sequencing primers: 5′ GACTATCATATGCTTACCGT
Terms and licenses: Academic/Nonprofit Terms; Industry Terms: Not Available to Industry
Depositor comments: Stbl3 is also a suitable growth strain.
How to cite: AAV-U6-Agrp-(mouse)-MS2gRNA-hSyn-MCP-MSN was a gift from Isaac Hilton (Addgene plasmid # 210709 ; http://n2t.net/addgene:210709 ; RRID:Addgene_210709)
